>Addgene plasmid #221716 | pCS2+-FLAG3-drAgo2DY-EF | addgene full sequence | sequence record 449342 | Addgene NGS Result
CGCCATTCTGCCTGGGGACGTCGGAGCAAGCTTGATTTAGGTGACACTATAGAATACAAGCTACTTGTTC
TTTTTGCAGGATCCATGGACTACAAAGACCATGACGGAGATTACAAAGACCACGACATCGACTACAAGGA
TGACGATGACAAGGGAGGATATCCCATTGGAGCAGCTGGTGCTACTGAGCTGTTTCAGGGACGTCCGTCT
TCAGGGTCAGATGTTTCTGCTCCTGCGTCTCCTCCAGCACCACAAGAATATGTCTTCAAACCACCTCAGC
GGCCAGACTTTGGCACAATGGGTAGGACAATCAAGCTTCAGGCCAACTTCTTTGAAATGGAAATTCCCAA
GTTGGAGGTTTATCATTATGAAATAGACATCAAGCCTGAGAAATGCCCACGGAGAGTTAACCGTGAAATA
GTTGAGCACATGGTCCAGCACTTTAAAACGCAGATCTTTGGAGATCGAAAGCCTGTGTATGATGGGAGGA
AGAATCTCTACACTGCCATGCCTTTACCCATTGGAAGAGACAAAGTGGAGCTGGAGGTCACGATTCCTGG
GGAGGGAAAAGACAGGAGCTTTAAAGTCGCTATAAAGTGGATGTCCTGTGTCAGTCTGCAAGCTTTGCAT
GAAGCACTCTCTGGACGGCTACCAAACATCCCTTTCGAGACCATTCAGGCTCTGGATGTTGTCATGAGAC
ATTTGCCCTCTATGAGGTACACCCCAGTCGGACGTTCATTCTTCACTCCATCGGAGGGCTGCTCTAACCC
TCTTGGTGGAGGAAGAGAAGTTTGGTTTGGTTTTCATCAGTCTGTTCGGCCATCACTCTGGAAGATGATG
CTCAACATTGATGTGTCTGCCACTGCGTTCTACAAAGCTCAACCCGTCATTGAATTCATGTGTGAGGTTT
TGGATTTTAAAAGCATCGAAGAGCAGCAAAAGCCCTTAACAGATTCCCAAAGAGTGAAGTTTACCAAGGA
GATCAAGGGTTTGAAGGTTGAAATTACTCACTGTGGACAAATGAAGAGGAAGTACAGAGTGTGTAATGTG
ACGAGAAGACCAGCCAGCCATCAAACGTTTCCTTTGCAGCAAGAGAATGGTCAGACCATTGAATGCACTG
TCGCCCAGTACTTCAAGGATAAGTACAAACTGGTGCTTCGATACCCACATCTCCCATGTTTACAAGTTGG
TCAGGAGCAGAAACACACCTACCTTCCGTTGGAGGTCTGCAACATTGTAGCCGGGCAGCGATGCATCAAG
AAACTGACAGACAATCAGACCTCCACTATGATACGTGCCACAGCCAGGTCTGCGCCCGACCGTCAGGACG
AGATCAGCAAACTGATGAGAAGTGCCAACTTCAATACAGATCCTTATGTGCGTGAGTTTGGAGTCATGGT
AAGAGACGATATGACTGAAGTCAATGGTCGGGTTCTTCAAGCACCGTCGATTCTCTATGGTGGAAGGAAC
AAAGCAATAGCAACCCCAGTCCAGGGCGTGTGGGACATGAGGAACAAGCAGTTCCACACAGGGATTGAAA
TCAAAGTTTGGGCCATTGCCTGCTTTGCCCCACAGAGGCAGTGCACAGAACTCCTGCTGAAGGCCTTCAC
TGACCAGCTTCGTAAGATCTCACGTGATGCTGGGATGCCCATTCAGGGCCAGCCGTGCTTTTGCAAATAC
GCCCAGGGAGCAGACAGTGTGGAGCCCATGTTCAAACACCTCAAGTACACTTATCAAGGGTTACAGTTGG
TGGTGGTCATCTTACCCGGCAAGACTCCTGTTTATGCTGAGGTGAAGCGTGTTGGAGACACTGTTCTCGG
CATGGCCACGCAGTGTGTCCAGGTGAAGAATGTGCAGAAGACCACACCTCAAACCCTTTCTAACCTCTGC
CTCAAGATTAACGTCAAACTGGGTGGAGTCAACAACATTCTTCTTCCACAGGGCAGGCCCTTGGTGTTCC
AGCAACCAGTTATCTTTTTAGGTGCAGATGTGACTCATCCACCAGCTGGAGATGGCAAGAAACCCTCAAT
TGCTGCTGTCGTTGGCAGTATGGATGCCCACCCAAGCAGATACTGTGCCACAGTGCGGGTCCAGCAGCAC
CGGCAGGAGATCATTCAGGATCTGGCAACCATGGTCAGAGAGTTACTCATCCAGTTCTACAAATCCACAC
GCTTCAAACCAACACGCATCATCTTCTACAGAGACGGCATCTCTGAAGGCCAGTTTAACCAGGTTCTACA
GCATGAGCTGCTGGCTATTCGTGAGGCCTGCATCAAGCTGGAGAAAGATTATCAGCCGGGTATCACCTTC
GTTGTAGTACAGAAGAGACACCACACCAGACTCTTCTGCATGGACAGGAACGAACGGGTTGGAAAGAGTG
GAAACATCCCTGCTGGCACCACTGTCGACACCAAAATTACTCATCCATTCGAGTTTGACTTTTATCTTTG
CAGTCATGCTGGAATTCAGGGAACCAGTAGGCCGTCCCACTATCATGTGCTGTGGGACGACAACCATTTC
ACCTCTGACGAGCTGCAGGTCCTCACCTACCAGCTGTGCCACACCTATGTTCGCTGCACCCGCTCGGTCT
CCATTCCTGCACCAGCCTATTACGCCCACTTGGTGGCGTTTCGCGCCCGCTACCACTTGGTTGACAAAGA
ACATGACAGTGCTGAAGGCAGTCACACATCAGGTCAGAGTAACGGCAGAGATCAACAAGCCCTGGCCAAA
GCTGTGCAGATCCACCAGGACACACTGCGCACCATGTACTTCGCCTGACTCGAGCCTCTAGAACTATAGT
GAGTCGTATTACGTAGATCCAGACATGATAAGATACATTGATGAGTTTGGACAAACCACAACTAGAATGC
AGTGAAAAAAATGCTTTATTTGTGAAATTTGTGATGCTATTGCTTTATTTGTAACCATTATAAGCTGCAA
TAAACAAGTTAACAACAACAATTGCATTCATTTTATGTTTCAGGTTCAGGGGGAGGTGTGGGAGGTTTTT
TAATTCGCGGCCGCGGCGCCAATGCATTGGGCCCGGTACCCAGCTTTTGTTCCCTTTAGTGAGGGTTAAT
TGCGCGCTTGGCGTAATCATGGTCATAGCTGTTTCCTGTGTGAAATTGTTATCCGCTCACAATTCCACAC
AACATACGAGCCGGGAGCATAAAGTGTAAAGCCTGGGGTGCCTAATGAGTGAGCTAACTCACATTAATTG
CGTTGCGCTCACTGCCCGCTTTCCAGTCGGGAAACCTGTCGTGCCAGCTGCATTAATGAATCGGCCAACG
CGCGGGGAGAGGCGGTTTGCGTATTGGGCGCTCTTCCGCTTCCTCGCTCACTGACTCGCTGCGCTCGGTC
GTTCGGCTGCGGCGAGCGGTATCAGCTCACTCAAAGGCGGTAATACGGTTATCCACAGAATCAGGGGATA
ACGCAGGAAAGAACATGTGAGCAAAAGGCCAGCAAAAGGCCAGGAACCGTAAAAAGGCCGCGTTGCTGGC
GTTTTTCCATAGGCTCCGCCCCCCTGACGAGCATCACAAAAATCGACGCTCAAGTCAGAGGTGGCGAAAC
CCGACAGGACTATAAAGATACCAGGCGTTTCCCCCTGGAAGCTCCCTCGTGCGCTCTCCTGTTCCGACCC
TGCCGCTTACCGGATACCTGTCCGCCTTTCTCCCTTCGGGAAGCGTGGCGCTTTCTCATAGCTCACGCTG
TAGGTATCTCAGTTCGGTGTAGGTCGTTCGCTCCAAGCTGGGCTGTGTGCACGAACCCCCCGTTCAGCCC
GACCGCTGCGCCTTATCCGGTAACTATCGTCTTGAGTCCAACCCGGTAAGACACGACTTATCGCCACTGG
CAGCAGCCACTGGTAACAGGATTAGCAGAGCGAGGTATGTAGGCGGTGCTACAGAGTTCTTGAAGTGGTG
GCCTAACTACGGCTACACTAGAAGAACAGTATTTGGTATCTGCGCTCTGCTGAAGCCAGTTACCTTCGGA
AAAAGAGTTGGTAGCTCTTGATCCGGCAAACAAACCACCGCTGGTAGCGGTGGTTTTTTTGTTTGCAAGC
AGCAGATTACGCGCAGAAAAAAAGGATCTCAAGAAGATCCTTTGATCTTTTCTACGGGGTCTGACGCTCA
GTGGAACGAAAACTCACGTTAAGGGATTTTGGTCATGAGATTATCAAAAAGGATCTTCACCTAGATCCTT
TTAAATTAAAAATGAAGTTTTAAATCAATCTAAAGTATATATGAGTAAACTTGGTCTGACAGTTACCAAT
GCTTAATCAGTGAGGCACCTATCTCAGCGATCTGTCTATTTCGTTCATCCATAGTTGCCTGACTCCCCGT
CGTGTAGATAACTACGATACGGGAGGGCTTACCATCTGGCCCCAGTGCTGCAATGATACCGCGAGACCCA
CGCTCACCGGCTCCAGATTTATCAGCAATAAACCAGCCAGCCGGAAGGGCCGAGCGCAGAAGTGGTCCTG
CAACTTTATCCGCCTCCATCCAGTCTATTAATTGTTGCCGGGAAGCTAGAGTAAGTAGTTCGCCAGTTAA
TAGTTTGCGCAACGTTGTTGCCATTGCTACAGGCATCGTGGTGTCACGCTCGTCGTTTGGTATGGCTTCA
TTCAGCTCCGGTTCCCAACGATCAAGGCGAGTTACATGATCCCCCATGTTGTGCAAAAAAGCGGTTAGCT
CCTTCGGTCCTCCGATCGTTGTCAGAAGTAAGTTGGCCGCAGTGTTATCACTCATGGTTATGGCAGCACT
GCATAATTCTCTTACTGTCATGCCATCCGTAAGATGCTTTTCTGTGACTGGTGAGTACTCAACCAAGTCA
TTCTGAGAATAGTGTATGCGGCGACCGAGTTGCTCTTGCCCGGCGTCAATACGGGATAATACCGCGCCAC
ATAGCAGAACTTTAAAAGTGCTCATCATTGGAAAACGTTCTTCGGGGCGAAAACTCTCAAGGATCTTACC
GCTGTTGAGATCCAGTTCGATGTAACCCACTCGTGCACCCAACTGATCTTCAGCATCTTTTACTTTCACC
AGCGTTTCTGGGTGAGCAAAAACAGGAAGGCAAAATGCCGCAAAAAAGGGAATAAGGGCGACACGGAAAT
GTTGAATACTCATACTCTTCCTTTTTCAATATTATTGAAGCATTTATCAGGGTTATTGTCTCATGAGCGG
ATACATATTTGAATGTATTTAGAAAAATAAACAAATAGGGGTTCCGCGCACATTTCCCCGAAAAGTGCCA
CCTAAATTGTAAGCGTTAATATTTTGTTAAAATTCGCGTTAAATTTTTGTTAAATCAGCTCATTTTTTAA
CCAATAGGCCGAAATCGGCAAAATCCCTTATAAATCAAAAGAATAGACCGAGATAGGGT
[37 nt withheld, positions 5380-5416]
AAAGAACGTGGACTCCAACGTCAAAGG
[49 nt withheld, positions 5444-5492]
T
[91 nt withheld, positions 5494-5584]
G
[124 nt withheld, positions 5586-5709]
CCCATTCGCCATTCAGGCTGCGCAACTGTTGGGAAGGGCGATCGGTGCGGGCCTCTTCGCTATTACGCCA
GTCGACCGCCAATTCAATATGGCGTATATGGACTCATGCCAATTCAATATGGTGGATCTGGACCTGTGCC
AATTCAATATGGCGTATATGGACTCGTGCCAATTCAATATGGTGGATCTGGACCCCAGCCAATTCAATAT
GGCGGACTTGGCACCATGCCAATTCAATATGGCGGACCTGGCACTGTGCCAACTGGGGAGGGGTCTACTT
GGCACGGTGCCAAGTTTGAGGAGGGGTCTTGGCCCTGTGCCAAGTCCGCCATATTGAATTGGCATGGTGC
CAATAATGGCGGCCATATTGGCTATATGCCAGGATCAATATATAGGCAATATCCAATATGGCCCTATGCC
AATATGGCTATTGGCCAGGTTCAATACTATGTATTGGCCCTATGCCATATAGTATTCCATATATGGGTTT
TCCTATTGACGTAGATAGCCCCTCCCAATGGGCGGTCCCATATACCATATATGGGGCTTCCTAATACCGC
CCATAGCCACTCCCCCATTGACGTCAATGGTCTCTATATATGGTCTTTCCTATTGACGTCATATGGGCGG
TCCTATTGACGTATATGGCGCCTCCCCCATTGACGTCAATTACGGTAAATGGCCCGCCTGGCTCAATGCC
CATTGACGTCAATAGGACCACCCACCATTGACGTCAATGGGATGGCTCATTGCCCATTCATATCCGTTCT
CACGCCCCCTATTGACGTCAATGACGGTAAATGGCCCACTTGGCAGTACATCAATATCTATTAATAGTAA
CTTGGCAAGTACATTACTATTGGAAGTACGCCAGGGTACATTGGCAGTACTCCCATTGACGTCAATGGCG
GTAAATGGCCCGCGATGGCTGCCAAGTACATCCCCATTGACGTCAATGGGGAGGGGCAATGACGCAAATG
GGCGTTCCATTGACGTAAATGGGCGGTAGGCGTGCCTAATGGGAGGTCTATATAAGCAATGCTCGTTTAG
GGAAC
Features (pLannotate 1.2.2; 16 found; start..end, strand, type, name):
     35..53      +  promoter       SP6 promoter: promoter for bacteriophage SP6 RNA polymerase
    133..153     +  CDS            FLAG (fragment): FLAG® epitope tag, followed by an enterokinase cleavage site
    229..2775    +  CDS            AGO2: AGO2_HUMAN - Also known as EIF2C2. Experimental evidence at protein level: Swiss-Prot protein existence level 1. Required for RNA-mediated gene silencing (RNAi) by the RNA- induced silencing complex (RISC). The 'minimal RISC' appears to include AGO2 bound to a short guide RNA such as a microRNA (miRNA) or short interfering RNA (siRNA). These guide RNAs direct RISC to complementary mRNAs that are targets for RISC-mediated gene silencing. The precise mechanism of gene silencing depends on the degree of complementarity between the miRNA or siRNA and its target. Binding of RISC to a perfectly comp
   2794..2811    -  promoter       T7 promoter (fragment): promoter for bacteriophage T7 RNA polymerase
   2816..2950    -  polyA_signal   SV40 poly(A) signal: SV40 polyadenylation signal
   3063..3081    -  promoter       T3 promoter: promoter for bacteriophage T3 RNA polymerase
   3126..3142    -  protein_bind   lac operator: The lac repressor binds to the lac operator to inhibit transcription in E. coli. This inhibition can be relieved by adding lactose or isopropyl-β-D-thiogalactopyranoside (IPTG). lac repressor encoded by lacI
   3150..3180    -  promoter       lac promoter: promoter for the E. coli lac operon
   3195..3216    -  protein_bind   CAP binding site: CAP binding activates transcription in the presence of cAMP. E. coli catabolite activator protein
   3229..3321    -  CDS            lacI (fragment): lac repressor; lacI; The lac repressor binds to the lac operator to inhibit transcription in E. coli. This inhibition can be relieved by adding lactose or isopropyl-β-D-thiogalactopyranoside (IPTG).
   3504..4092    -  rep_origin     ori: high-copy-number ColE1/pMB1/pBR322/pUC origin of replication
   4263..5123    -  CDS            AmpR: β-lactamase; bla; confers resistance to ampicillin, carbenicillin, and related antibiotics
   5124..5228    -  promoter       AmpR promoter: bla
   5281..5709    -  rep_origin     f1 ori (sequence partly withheld): f1 bacteriophage origin of replication; arrow indicates direction of (+) strand synthesis
   5714..5780    -  CDS            lacZα (fragment): LacZα fragment of β-galactosidase; lacZ fragment
   5787..6764    +  promoter       CMV IE94 promoter: enhancer/promoter region of simian cytomegalovirus major immediate early transcription unit IE94
