[The description below was written by a language model from this plasmid's Addgene catalogue record and pLannotate feature annotations shown in this document.]
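Description:
pCS2+-FLAG3-drAgo2DY-EF is a 6,764-nt expression plasmid built on the pCS2+ backbone, intended for producing a mutant zebrafish Argonaute2 protein in zebrafish embryos. It is propagated in E. coli as a high-copy plasmid through a ColE1/pUC-type origin and selected with ampicillin via the β-lactamase gene and its native promoter. An f1 phage origin and remnants of a lac promoter/operator region, lacI and lacZα are also present as backbone carry-over rather than functional parts of the payload.

The insert is the Danio rerio ago2 coding sequence carrying two active-site substitutions, D651E and Y680F, with a 3xFLAG epitope fused to the N terminus for detection or immunopurification. The automated annotation labels this open reading frame by its similarity to human AGO2 and detects only a fragment of the FLAG tag, but the catalogue fields identify it as the zebrafish gene with a triple FLAG tag. Expression is driven by the simian cytomegalovirus IE94 enhancer/promoter, which lies at the end of the linearised map and reads across the numbering origin into the insert, and transcripts are terminated by the SV40 polyadenylation signal downstream. An SP6 promoter sits between the CMV IE94 promoter and the coding sequence, which in pCS2+ vectors allows in vitro synthesis of sense mRNA for embryo microinjection. T7 (partial) and T3 promoters lie downstream in the opposite orientation.

The associated study concerns the severely impaired slicing activity of fish Argonaute2, so this active-site variant presumably serves to test how those residues affect target cleavage, although the record does not describe the expected effect of the substitutions.
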