Addgene plasmid #221716: pCS2+-FLAG3-drAgo2DY-EF
Purpose: Expression of zebrafish Ago2 with D651E and Y680F mutations and N-terminal 3xFLAG tag in zebrafish embryos.
Depositing lab: David Bartel. Depositing organization: Whitehead Institute for Biomedical Research. Publication: A Seed Mismatch Enhances Argonaute2-Catalyzed Cleavage and Partially Rescues Severely Impaired Cleavage Found in Fish. Chen GR, Sive H, Bartel DP. Mol Cell. 2017 Dec 21;68(6):1095-1107.e5. doi: 10.1016/j.molcel.2017.11.032. PubMed 29272705.
Backbone
  Vector backbone: pCS2+
  Vector type: Fish expression
Growth in bacteria
  Bacterial resistance: Ampicillin, 100 μg/mL
  Growth temperature: 37°C
  Growth strain: DH5alpha
  Copy number: High Copy
Gene/Insert
  Gene/Insert name: drAgo2DY-EF
  Species: D. rerio (zebrafish)
  Mutation: D651E and Y680F in active site
  Entrez Gene: ago2
  Promoter: simian CMV IE94
  Tag / fusion protein: 3xFLAG (N terminal on insert)
  Cloning method: Gibson Cloning
Terms and licenses: Academic/Nonprofit Terms; Industry Terms: Not Available to Industry
How to cite: pCS2+-FLAG3-drAgo2DY-EF was a gift from David Bartel (Addgene plasmid # 221716 ; http://n2t.net/addgene:221716 ; RRID:Addgene_221716)
